>Addgene plasmid #69512 | EYK054 | depositor full sequence | sequence record 125303 | EYK054 sequence 6154 bps
GCAAACTATTAACTGGCGAACTACTTACTCTAGCTTCCCGGCAACAATTAATAGACTGGATGGAGGCGGA
TAAAGTTGCAGGACCACTTCTGCGCTCGGCCCTTCCGGCTGGCTGGTTTATTGCTGATAAATCTGGAGCC
GGTGAGCGTGAGTGTCGCGGTATCATTGCAGCACTGGGGCCAGATGGTAAGCCCTCCCGTATCGTAGTTA
TCTACACGACGGGGAGTCAGGCAACTATGGATGAACGAAATAGACAGATCGCTGAGATAGGTGCCTCACT
GATTAAGCATTGGTAACTGTCAGACCAAGTTTACTCATATATACTTTAGATTGATT
[125 nt withheld, positions 337-461]
C
[141 nt withheld, positions 463-603]
CCTTTGACGTTGGAGTCCACGTTCTTTAATAGTGGACTCTTGTTCCAAACTTGAACAACACTCAACCCTA
TCTCGGGCTATTCTTTTGATTTATAAGGGATTTTGCCGATTTCGGCCTATTGGTTAAAAAATGAGCTGAT
TTAACAAAAATTTAACGCGAATTTTAACAAAATATTAACGTTTACAATTTAAAAGGATCTAGGTGAAGAT
CCTTTTTGATAATCTCATGACCAAAATCCCTTAACGTGAGTTTTCGTTCCACTGAGCGTCAGACCCCGTA
GAAAAGATCAAAGGATCTTCTTGAGATCCTTTTTTTCTGCGCGTAATCTGCTGCTTGCAAACAAAAAAAC
CACCGCTACCAGCGGTGGTTTGTTTGCCGGATCAAGAGCTACCAACTCTTTTTCCGAAGGTAACTGGCTT
CAGCAGAGCGCAGATACCAAATACTGTCCTTCTAGTGTAGCCGTAGTTAGGCCACCACTTCAAGAACTCT
GTAGCACCGCCTACATACCTCGCTCTGCTAATCCTGTTACCAGTCAGGCATTTGAGAAGCACACGGTCAC
ACTGCTTCCGGTAGTCAATAAACCGGTAAACCAGCAATAGACATAAGCGGCTATTTAACGACCCTGCCCT
GAACCGACGACCGGGTCGAATTTGCTTTCGAATTTCTGCCATTCATCCGCTTATTATCACTTATTCAGGC
GTAGCACCAGGCGTTTAAGGGCACCAATAACTGCCTTAAAAAAATTACGCCCCGCCCTGCCACTCATCGC
AGTACTGTTGTAATTCATTAAGCATTCTGCCGACATGGAAGCCATCACAGACGGCATGATGAACCTGAAT
CGCCAGCGGCATCAGCACCTTGTCGCCTTGCGTATAATATTTGCCCATGGTGAAAACGGGGGCGAAGAAG
TTGTCCATATTGGCCACGTTTAAATCAAAACTGGTGAAACTCACCCAGGGATTGGCTGAGACGAAAAACA
TATTCTCAATAAACCCTTTAGGGAAATAGGCCAGGTTTTCACCGTAACACGCCACATCTTGCGAATATAT
GTGTAGAAACTGCCGGAAATCGTCGTGGTATTCACTCCAGAGCGATGAAAACGTTTCAGTTTGCTCATGG
AAAACGGTGTAACAAGGGTGAACACTATCCCATATCACCAGCTCACCGTCTTTCATTGCCATACGGAATT
CCGGATGAGCATTCATCAGGCGGGCAAGAATGTGAATAAAGGCCGGATAAAACTTGTGCTTATTTTTCTT
TACGGTCTTTAAAAAGGCCGTAATATCCAGCTGAACGGTCTGGTTATAGGTACATTGAGCAACTGACTGA
AATGCCTCAAAATGTTCTTTACGATGCCATTGGGATATATCAACGGTGGTATATCCAGTGATTTTTTTCT
CCATTTTAGCTTCCTTAGCTCCTGAAAATCTCGATAACTCAAAAAATACGCCCGGTAGTGATCTTATTTC
ATTATGGTGAAAGTTGGAACCTCTTACGTGCCGATCAACGTCTCATTTTCGCCAAAAGTTGGCCCAGGGC
TTCCCGGTATCAACAGGGACACCAGGATTTATTTATTCTGCGAAGTGATCTTCCGTCACAGGTATTTATT
CGGCGCAAAGTGCGTCGGGTGATGCTGCCAACTTACTGATTTAGTGTATGATGGTGTTTTTGAGGTGCTC
CAGTGGCTTCTGTTTCTATCAGCTGTCCCTCCTGTTCAGCTACTGACGGGGTGGTGCGTAACGGCAAAAG
CACCGCCGGACATCAGCGCTAGCGGAGTGTATACTGGCTTACTATGTTGGCACTGATGAGGGTGTCAGTG
AAGTGCTTCATGTGGCAGGAGAAAAAAGGCTGCACCGGTGCGTCAGCAGAATATGTGATACAGGATATAT
TCCGCTTCCTCGCTCACTGACTCGCTACGCTCGGTCGTTCGACTGCGGCGAGCGGAAATGGCTTACGAAC
GGGGCGGAGATTTCCTGGAAGATGCCAGGAAGATACTTAACAGGGAAGTGAGAGGGCCGCGGCAAAGCCG
TTTTTCCATAGGCTCCGCCCCCCTGACAAGCATCACGAAATCTGACGCTCAAATCAGTGGTGGCGAAACC
CGACAGGACTATAAAGATACCAGGCGTTTCCCCCTGGCGGCTCCCTCGTGCGCTCTCCTGTTCCTGCCTT
TCGGTTTACCGGTGTCATTCCGCTGTTATGGCCGCGTTTGTCTCATTCCACGCCTGACACTCAGTTCCGG
GTAGGCAGTTCGCTCCAAGCTGGACTGTATGCACGAACCCCCCGTTCAGTCCGACCGCTGCGCCTTATCC
GGTAACTATCGTCTTGAGTCCAACCCGGAAAGACATGCAAAAGCACCACTGGCAGCAGCCACTGGTAATT
GATTTAGAGGAGTTAGTCTTGAAGTCATGCGCCGGTTAAGGCTAAACTGAAAGGACAAGTTTTGGTGACT
GCGCTCCTCCAAGCCAGTTACCTCGGTTCAAAGAGTTGGTAGCTCAGAGAACCTTCGAAAAACCGCCCTG
CAAGGCGGTTTTTTCGTTTTCAGAGCAAGAGATTACGCGCAGACCAAAACGATCTCAAGAAGATCATCTT
ATTAATCAGATAAAATATTTGCTCATGAGCCCGAAGTGGCGAGCCCGATCTTCCCCATCGGTGATGTCGG
CGATATAGGCGCCAGCAACCGCACCTGTGGCGCCGGTGATGCCGGCCACGATGCGTCCGGCGTAGAGGAT
CTGCTCATGTTTGACAGCTTATCATCGATGCATAATGTGCCTGTCAAATGGACGAAGCAGGGATTCTGCA
AACCCTATGCTACTCCGTCAAGCCGTCAATTGTCTGATTCGTTACCAATTATGACAACTTGACGGCTACA
TCATTCACTTTTTCTTCACAACCGGCACGGAACTCGCTCGGGCTGGCCCCGGTGCATTTTTTAAATACCC
GCGAGAAATAGAGTTGATCGTCAAAACCAACATTGCGACCGACGGTGGCGATAGGCATCCGGGTGGTGCT
CAAAAGCAGCTTCGCCTGGCTGATACGTTGGTCCTCGCGCCAGCTTAAGACGCTAATCCCTAACTGCTGG
CGGAAAAGATGTGACAGACGCGACGGCGACAAGCAAACATGCTGTGCGACGCTGGCGATATCAAAATTGC
TGTCTGCCAGGTGATCGCTGATGTACTGACAAGCCTCGCGTACCCGATTATCCATCGGTGGATGGAGCGA
CTCGTTAATCGCTTCCATGCGCCGCAGTAACAATTGCTCAAGCAGATTTATCGCCAGCAGCTCCGAATAG
CGCCCTTCCCCTTGCCCGGCGTTAATGATTTGCCCAAACAGGTCGCTGAAATGCGGCTGGTGCGCTTCAT
CCGGGCGAAAGAACCCCGTATTGGCAAATATTGACGGCCAGTTAAGCCATTCATGCCAGTAGGCGCGCGG
ACGAAAGTAAACCCACTGGTGATACCATTCGCGAGCCTCCGGATGACGACCGTAGTGATGAATCTCTCCT
GGCGGGAACAGCAAAATATCACCCGGTCGGCAAACAAATTCTCGTCCCTGATTTTTCACCACCCCCTGAC
CGCGAATGGTGAGATTGAGAATATAACCTTTCATTCCCAGCGGTCGGTCGATAAAAAAATCGAGATAACC
GTTGGCCTCAATCGGCGTTAAACCCGCCACCAGATGGGCATTAAACGAGTATCCCGGCAGCAGGGGATCA
TTTTGCGCTTCAGCCATACTTTTCATACTCCCGCCATTCAGAGAAGAAACCAATTGTCCATATTGCATCA
GACATTGCCGTCACTGCGTCTTTTACTGGCTCTTCTCGCTAACCAAACCGGTAACCCCGCTTATTAAAAG
CATTCTGTAACAAAGCGGGACCAAAGCCATGACAAAAACGCGTAACAAAAGTGTCTATAATCACGGCAGA
AAAGTCCACATTGATTATTTGCACGGCGTCACACTTTGCTATGCCATAGCATTTTTATCCATAAGATTAG
CGGATCCTACCTGACGCTTTTTATCGCAACTCTCTACTGTTTCTCCATACCCGTTTTTTTGGGCTAGCGA
ATTCGAGCTCTTAAAGAGGAGAAAGGTCATGAATACTTCTGAACTCGAAACCCTGATTCGCACCATTCTT
AGCGAGCAATTATCTAGAAGTAAAGGAGAAGAACTTTTCACTGGAGTTGTCCCAATTCTTGTTGAATTAG
ATGGTGATGTTAATGGGCACAAATTTTCTGTCAGTGGAGAGGGTGAAGGTGATGCAACATACGGAAAACT
TACCCTTAAATTTATTTGCACTACTGGAAAACTACCTGTTCCATGGCCAACACTTGTCACTACTTTCGCG
TATGGTCTTCAATGCTTTGCGAGATACCCAGATCATATGAAACAGCATGACTTTTTCAAGAGTGCCATGC
CCGAAGGTTATGTACAGGAAAGAACTATATTTTTCAAAGATGACGGGAACTACAAGACACGTGCTGAAGT
CAAGTTTGAAGGTGATACCCTTGTTAATAGAATCGAGTTAAAAGGTATTGATTTTAAAGAAGATGGAAAC
ATTCTTGGACACAAATTGGAATACAACTATAACTCACACAATGTATACATCATGGCAGACAAACAAAAGA
ATGGAATCAAAGTTAACTTCAAAATTAGACACAACATTGAAGATGGAAGCGTTCAACTAGCAGACCATTA
TCAACAAAATACTCCAATTGGCGATGGCCCTGTCCTTTTACCAGACAACCATTACCTGTCCACACAATCT
GCCCTTTCGAAAGATCCCAACGAAAAGAGAGACCACATGGTCCTTCTTGAGTTTGTAACAGCTGCTGGGA
TTACACATGGCATGGATGAACTATACAAAGTCGACGCAGCAAACGACGAAAACTACGCTTTAGCAGCTTA
AGCATGCAAGCTTGGCTGTTTTGGCGGATGAGAGAAGATTTTCAGCCTGATACAGATTAAATCAGAACGC
AGAAGCGGTCTGATAAAACAGAATTTGCCTGGCGGCAGTAGCGCGGTGGTCCCACCTGACCCCATGCCGA
ACTCAGAAGTGAAACGCCGTAGCGCCGATGGTAGTGTGGGGTCACCCCATGCGAGAGTAGGGAACTGCCA
GGCATCAAATAAAACGAAAGGCTCAGTCGAAAGACTGGGCCTTTCGTTTTATCTGTTGTTTGTCGGTGAA
CGCTCTCCTGAGTAGGACAAATCCGCCGGGAGCGGATTTGAACGTTGCGAAGCAACGGCCCGGAGGGTGG
CGGGCAGGACGCCCGCCATAAACTGCCAGGCATCAAATTAAGCAGAAGGCCATCCTGACGGATGGCCTTT
TTGCGTTTCTACAAACTCTTTTGTTTATTTTTCTAAATACATTCAAATATGTATCCGCTCATGAGACAAT
AACCCTGATAAATGCTTCAATAATATTGAAAAAGGAAGAGTATGAGTATTCAACATTTCCGTGTCGCCCT
TATTCCCTTTTTTGCGGCATTTTGCCTTCCTGTTTTTGCTCACCCAGAAACGCTGGTGAAAGTAAAAGAT
GCTGAAGATCAGTTGGGTGCA
Features (pLannotate 1.2.2; 19 found; start..end, strand, type, name):
      1..295     +  CDS            bla(M) (fragment): β-lactamase lacking the signal sequence; bla(M); allows cytosolic expression of β-lactamase
    338..793     +  rep_origin     f1 ori (sequence partly withheld): f1 bacteriophage origin of replication; arrow indicates direction of (+) strand synthesis
    904..1137    +  rep_origin     ori (fragment): high-copy-number ColE1/pMB1/pBR322/pUC origin of replication
   1348..2007    -  CDS            CmR: chloramphenicol acetyltransferase; cat; confers resistance to chloramphenicol
   2008..2110    -  promoter       cat promoter: promoter of the E. coli cat gene encoding chloramphenicol acetyltransferase
   2231..2374    +  mobile_element IS1 (fragment): prokaryotic transposable element IS1
   2493..2548    -  rep_origin     RSF ori (fragment): Plasmids containing the RSF 1030 origin of replication can be propagated in E. coli cells that contain additional plasmids with compatible origins.
   2636..3181    -  rep_origin     p15A ori: Plasmids containing the medium-copy-number p15A origin of replication can be propagated in E. coli cells that contain a second plasmid with the ColE1 origin.
   3214..3334    -  CDS            TcR (fragment): tetracycline efflux protein; tet; confers resistance to tetracycline
   3344..3362    +  promoter       tet promoter (fragment): E. coli promoter for tetracycline efflux protein gene
   3452..4330    -  CDS            araC: L-arabinose regulatory protein; araC
   4357..4641    +  promoter       araBAD promoter: araBAD; promoter of the L-arabinose operon of E. coli; the araC regulatory gene is transcribed in the opposite direction (Guzman et al., 1995)
   4752..5462    +  CDS            GFPmut2: GFPmut2 is a basic (constitutively fluorescent) green fluorescent protein published in 1996, derived from Aequorea victoria. It is reported to be a very rapidly-maturing weak dimer.
   5472..5501    +  CDS            ssrA tag (LVA) (fragment): C-terminal peptide that mediates degradation in bacteria through the ClpXP and ClpAP proteases (McGinness et al., 2006) mutant LVA variant that confers accelerated degradation under some conditions (Andersen et al., 1998)
   5600..5715    +  ncRNA          5S rRNA: Accession: RF00001 - 5S ribosomal RNA
   5719..5805    +  terminator     rrnB T1 terminator: Escherichia coli rrnB; transcription terminator T1 from the E. coli rrnB gene
   5897..5924    +  terminator     rrnB T2 terminator: transcription terminator T2 from the E. coli rrnB gene
   5943..6034    +  promoter       AmpR promoter: bla
   6035..6154    +  CDS            AmpR (fragment): β-lactamase; bla; confers resistance to ampicillin, carbenicillin, and related antibiotics
