[The description below was written by a language model from this plasmid's Addgene catalogue record and pLannotate feature annotations shown in this document.]
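Description:
EYK054 is a bacterial expression plasmid built on the pBAD33t backbone for arabinose-inducible production of a targeted, degradation-tagged green fluorescent reporter. It replicates from the medium-copy p15A origin, which is compatible with ColE1-type plasmids in the same cell, and is selected with chloramphenicol through a cat gene driven by its own promoter. An f1 phage origin is also present. The annotation additionally picks up short remnants typical of this backbone lineage: fragments of β-lactamase (with the AmpR promoter) spanning the sequence junction, partial tetracycline resistance and tet promoter sequences, an IS1 fragment and small ColE1- and RSF-like origin fragments. Since only fragments are annotated, these are probably nonfunctional, and chloramphenicol is the only resistance listed for the plasmid.

The expression cassette consists of araC, transcribed divergently from the araBAD promoter, so that transcription of the insert is repressed without L-arabinose and induced when it is added. According to the stated purpose, the open reading frame encodes residues 1–18 of PduP fused to GFPmut2 and followed by a C-terminal ssrA tag. The PduP leader is not annotated separately, but a gap between the promoter and the GFPmut2 coding sequence could accommodate it. The ssrA peptide, matched partially to the LVA variant, directs proteins to ClpXP/ClpAP proteolysis. Transcription ends at the rrnB T1 and T2 terminators, preceded by a 5S rRNA segment. The associated publication concerns signal-sequence-mediated localization of proteins to the 1,2-propanediol utilization microcompartment. This suggests a reporter in which the PduP N-terminal peptide directs GFP into the compartment while the degradation tag removes unencapsulated cytosolic protein, although the record does not state this rationale explicitly.
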