Addgene plasmid #69512: EYK054
Purpose: pBAD pduP1-18-gfpmut2-ssrA
Depositing lab: Danielle Tullman-Ercek. Depositing organization: University of California, Berkeley. Publication: Localization of Proteins to the 1,2-Propanediol Utilization Microcompartment by Non-native Signal Sequences Is Mediated by a Common Hydrophobic Motif. Jakobson CM, Kim EY, Slininger MF, Chien A, Tullman-Ercek D. J Biol Chem. 2015 Aug 17. pii: jbc.M115.651919. 10.1074/jbc.M115.651919 PubMed 26283792.
Backbone
  Vector backbone: pBAD33t
Growth in bacteria
  Bacterial resistance: Chloramphenicol, 25 μg/mL
  Growth temperature: 37°C
  Growth strain: DH10B
  Copy number: Unknown
Gene/Insert
  Gene/Insert name: GFPmut2
Terms and licenses: Academic/Nonprofit Terms; Industry Terms: Not Available to Industry
How to cite: EYK054 was a gift from Danielle Tullman-Ercek (Addgene plasmid # 69512 ; http://n2t.net/addgene:69512 ; RRID:Addgene_69512)
