>Addgene plasmid #69512 | EYK054 | addgene partial sequence | sequence record 125300 | ARA_promoter-F 5'-ctgacgctttttatcgcaactctctactg-3'
GCGAATTCGAGCTCTTAAAGAGGAGAAAGGTCATGAATACTTCTGAACTCGAAACCCTGATTCGCACCAT
TCTTAGCGAGCAATTATCTAGAAGTAAAGGAGAAGAACTTTTCACTGGAGTTGTCCCAATTCTTGTTGAA
TTAGATGGTGATGTTAATGGGCACAAATTTTCTGTCAGTGGAGAGGGTGAAGGTGATGCAACATACGGAA
AACTTACCCTTAAATTTATTTGCACTACTGGAAAACTACCTGTTCCATGGCCAACACTTGTCACTACTTT
CGCGTATGGTCTTCAATGCTTTGCGAGATACCCAGATCATATGAAACAGCATGACTTTTTCAAGAGTGCC
ATGCCCGAAGGTTATGTACAGGAAAGAACTATATTTTTCAAAGATGACGGGAACTACAAGACACGTGCTG
AAGTCAAGTTTGAAGGTGATACCCTTGTTAATAGAATCGAGTTAAAAGGTATTGATTTTAAAGAAGATGG
AAACATTCTTGGACACAAATTGGAATACAACTATAACTCACACAATGTATACATCATGGCAGACAAACAA
AAGAATGGAATCAAAGTTAACTTCAAAATTAGACACAACATTGAAGATGGAAGCGTTCAACTAGCAGACC
ATTATCAACAAAATACTCCAATTGGCGATGGCCCTGTCCTTTTACCAGACAACCATTACCTGTCCACACA
ATCTGCCCTTTCGAAAGATCCCAACGAAAAGAGAGACCACATGGTCCTTCTTGAGTTTGTAACAGCTGCT
GGGATTACACATGGCATGGATGAACTATACAAAGTCGACGCAGCAAACGACGAAAACTACGCTTTAGCAG
CTTAAGCATGCAAGCTTGGCTGT
