>Addgene plasmid #69512 | EYK054 | addgene partial sequence | sequence record 125302 | pBAD-R 5'-GATTTAATCTGTATCAGG-3'
AGCTTGCATGCTTAAGCTGCTAAAGCGTAGTTTTCGTCGTTTGCTGCGTCGACTTTGTATAGTTCATCCA
TGCCATGTGTAATCCCAGCAGCTGTTACAAACTCAAGAAGGACCATGTGGTCTCTCTTTTCGTTGGGATC
TTTCGAAAGGGCAGATTGTGTGGACAGGTAATGGTTGTCTGGTAAAAGGACAGGGCCATCGCCAATTGGA
GTATTTTGTTGATAATGGTCTGCTAGTTGAACGCTTCCATCTTCAATGTTGTGTCTAATTTTGAAGTTAA
CTTTGATTCCATTCTTTTGTTTGTCTGCCATGATGTATACATTGTGTGAGTTATAGTTGTATTCCAATTT
GTGTCCAAGAATGTTTCCATCTTCTTTAAAATCAATACCTTTTAACTCGATTCTATTAACAAGGGTATCA
CCTTCAAACTTGACTTCAGCACGTGTCTTGTAGTTCCCGTCATCTTTGAAAAATATAGTTCTTTCCTGTA
CATAACCTTCGGGCATGGCACTCTTGAAAAAGTCATGCTGTTTCATATGATCTGGGTATCTCGCAAAGCA
TTGAAGACCATACGCGAAAGTAGTGACAAGTGTTGGCCATGGAACAGGTAGTTTTCCAGTAGTGCAAATA
AATTTAAGGGTAAGTTTTCCGTATGTTGCATCACCTTCACCCTCTCCACTGACAGAAAATTTGTGCCCAT
TAACATCACCATCTAATTCAACAAGAATTGGGACAACTCCAGTGAAAAGTTCTTCTCCTTTACTTCTAGA
TAATTGCTCGCTAAGAATGGTGCGAATCAGGGTTTCGAGTTCAGAAGTATTCATGACCTTTCTCCTCTTT
